Addgene plasmid #37753: pUASp YFP RabX2 WT
Depositing lab: Matthew Scott. Depositing organization: Stanford University. Publication: Thirty-one flavors of Drosophila rab proteins. Zhang J, Schulze KL, Hiesinger PR, Suyama K, Wang S, Fish M, Acar M, Hoskins RA, Bellen HJ, Scott MP. Genetics. 2007 Jun;176(2):1307-22. Epub 2007 Apr 3. 10.1534/genetics.106.066761 PubMed 17409086.
Backbone
  Vector backbone: pUASp
  Backbone size w/o insert (bp): 9939
  Vector type: Insect Expression ; Drosophila
Growth in bacteria
  Bacterial resistance: Ampicillin, 100 μg/mL
  Growth temperature: 37°C
  Growth strain: Top10
  Copy number: Unknown
Gene/Insert
  Gene/Insert name: RabX2
  Species: D. melanogaster (fly)
  Entrez Gene: RabX2 (a.k.a. Dmel_CG2885, CG2885, DmRabX2, Dmel\CG2885)
  Promoter: GAL4
  Tag / fusion protein: YFP (N terminal on backbone)
  Cloning method: Gateway Cloning
  Sequencing primers: 5′ EGFP-C; 3′ pUASp-3 (5'-AGGTTTAACCAGGGGATGCT-3')
Terms and licenses: Academic/Nonprofit Terms; Industry Terms: Not Available to Industry
How to cite: pUASp YFP RabX2 WT was a gift from Matthew Scott (Addgene plasmid # 37753 ; http://n2t.net/addgene:37753 ; RRID:Addgene_37753)
