[The description below was written by a language model from this plasmid's Addgene catalogue record.]
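Description:
pUASp YFP RabX2 WT is a Drosophila expression plasmid built on the pUASp backbone (recorded as 9939 bp without the insert) that places the wild-type coding sequence of the D. melanogaster small GTPase gene RabX2 (CG2885) under GAL4-responsive control. The record lists the promoter simply as "GAL4", meaning that transcription depends on upstream activating sequences bound by the yeast GAL4 transcription factor. In the binary GAL4/UAS system, the transgene stays silent until it is combined with a driver line expressing GAL4 in a chosen tissue or developmental stage. The pUASp family is generally known as a UAS vector designed to permit expression in the female germline as well as in somatic tissues. The record includes no feature table, however, so the specific basal promoter, 3′ sequences, transformation marker and transposon ends in this plasmid are not documented here.

The RabX2 open reading frame was introduced by Gateway recombination downstream of a YFP coding sequence carried on the backbone, producing an N-terminally YFP-tagged fusion. Tagging at the N terminus suits Rab proteins, whose C-terminal residues are normally lipid-modified for membrane attachment. The "WT" designation marks this as the unmutated form of the protein. In bacteria the plasmid is selected with ampicillin, and its copy number is recorded as unknown. The construct belongs to a collection covering the Drosophila Rab protein family. It is suited to generating transgenic flies in which the fluorescent RabX2 fusion can be expressed in a tissue-specific manner to follow its subcellular localisation and study its role in membrane trafficking.
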