>Addgene plasmid #37753 | pUASp YFP RabX2 WT | addgene partial sequence | sequence record 55798 | EGFP-C 5'-CATGGTCCTGCTGGAGTTCGTG-3'
AGCTGTACAAGTCCGGACTCAGATCTCGAGCTCAAGCTTCGAATTCTGCAGTCGACGGTACCGCGGGCCC
GGGATCATCAACAAGTTTGTACAAAAAAGCAGGCTTAATGAGCCACTTCGACTATCTGTTTAAGGTTCTC
GTCCTGGGTGACAGCGGCGTGGGCAAATCCTGCCTGCTAATGCGTTTCTCGGATGACCGATTCACCGAGA
AATACCTGAGAACGATGGGCATAGATGTCAAGGCGCGCAGCGTGGAGCTGGTCAGTCGGGTGATGATGCT
GCAGGTCTGGGATACCTCCGGCGACAAGCGCTTCAATTCGCTGATGCCGTCCAATTATCGCAGTGCCCAT
GGCATACTGCTCGTCTACGACATAACGTCGTCCAAAAGTTTCCAAAACATCGATGGCTGGATGAAGGAGA
TACGGCGCATGTGTCCGGATAAGGTAACCGTCCTGCTGGTGGGCAACAAAAGTGATGATCCGAACCATCG
CCAGGTGAGCATGGAGCAGGGGTTCAACTATGCCCATCGTGGGGCACTCGGCTTTGAAGAGGTTTCCGCC
AAGAGTGGAATGAATGTATATGACATATTTAGCTCGTTGGCAATGGACATATACCATCGTTATGTACTTC
ACAACCCGATCAGCCCGATGCCATCTGAGCAGGAAGAGGAGGACGCTGCAGAGTCACCGGATTAAAACCC
AGCTTTCTTGTACAAAGTGGTTGATGATCCTCTAGAGTCGACCTCGAACGTTAACGTTAACGTAACGTTA
ACTCGAGGAGCTTGATAACATTATACCTAAACCCATGGTCAAGAGTAAACATTTCTGCCTTTGAAGTTGA
GAACACAATTAAGCATCCCCTGGTTTAAAC
